Addgene plasmid #39530: pcDNA3-mAkt-ER
Depositing lab: Julian Downward. Depositing organization: Cancer Research UK. Publication: Akt/PKB localisation and 3' phosphoinositide generation at sites of epithelial cell-matrix and cell-cell interaction. Watton SJ, Downward J. Curr Biol. 1999 Apr 22;9(8):433-6. 10.1016/S0960-9822(99)80192-4 PubMed 10226029.
Backbone
  Vector backbone: pcDNA3
  Backbone manufacturer: Invitrogen
  Vector type: Mammalian Expression
  Selectable markers: Neomycin (select with G418)
Growth in bacteria
  Bacterial resistance: Ampicillin, 100 μg/mL
  Growth temperature: 37°C
  Growth strain: DH5alpha
  Copy number: Unknown
Gene/Insert
  Gene/Insert name: Akt
  Species: M. musculus (mouse)
  Entrez Gene: Akt1 (a.k.a. Akt, LTR-akt, PKB, PKB/Akt, PKBalpha, Rac)
  Tag / fusion protein: ER (C terminal on insert)
  Cloning method: Restriction Enzyme; 5′ cloning site BamHI (not destroyed); 3′ cloning site SalI/XhoI (destroyed during cloning)
  Sequencing primers: 5′ CMV fwd; 3′ BGH_rev_primer
Terms and licenses: Academic/Nonprofit Terms; Industry Terms: Not Available to Industry
Depositor comments: mAkt-HA-ER was cloned from pWZLneo-mAkt-HA-ER from kohn et al(1998) JBC 273(19)11937-11943.
How to cite: pcDNA3-mAkt-ER was a gift from Julian Downward (Addgene plasmid # 39530 ; http://n2t.net/addgene:39530 ; RRID:Addgene_39530)
