[The description below was written by a language model from this plasmid's Addgene catalogue record.]
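Description:
pcDNA3-mAkt-ER is a mammalian expression plasmid built on the Invitrogen pcDNA3 backbone. It is propagated in E. coli under ampicillin selection, and it carries a neomycin resistance marker so that transfected mammalian cells can be selected with G418 to derive stable lines. The record does not list the promoter explicitly. However, pcDNA3 normally drives its insert from the CMV immediate-early promoter and terminates with the bovine growth hormone polyadenylation signal, which fits the CMV forward and BGH reverse sequencing primers given. No feature table is supplied, so the details of the backbone elements rest on the catalogue fields alone.

The insert is mouse Akt1 (also known as PKB or PKBalpha), a serine/threonine kinase, fused at its C terminus to an ER moiety, generally understood as an estrogen receptor hormone-binding domain. The depositor notes that the cassette was subcloned as mAkt-HA-ER from a pWZLneo retroviral vector, which indicates that an HA epitope tag lies between Akt and the ER portion. The record does not define the "m" prefix in mAkt, nor does it say which ER variant is used or which ligand it responds to. The fragment was inserted using BamHI at the 5′ end, a site that is retained, and a SalI/XhoI junction at the 3′ end, which was destroyed.

Fusions of this kind are typically used to place a signalling protein under hormone control, so that kinase activity can be switched on acutely by adding ligand. The associated publication concerns Akt/PKB localisation and 3′ phosphoinositide generation at sites of epithelial cell-matrix and cell-cell contact, suggesting use in studies of PI 3-kinase/Akt signalling.
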