>Addgene plasmid #39530 | pcDNA3-mAkt-ER | addgene partial sequence | sequence record 51089 | CMV_fwd
TAGCAGAGCTCTCTGGCTACTAGAGAACCCACTGCTTACTGGCTTATCGAAATTAATACGACTCACTATA
GGGAGACCCAAGCTTGGTACCGAGCTCGGATCCGGTACCCCGGGGAATTCGCCGCCATGGGGAGTAGCAA
GAGCAAGCCTAAGGACCCCAGCCAGCGCAGCGAGGCTGAAGAGATGGAGGTGTCCCTGGCCAAGCCCAAG
CACCGCGTGACCATGAACGAGTTTGAGTACCTGAAGCTGCTGGGCAAGGGCACTTTCGGCAAGGTGATCC
TGGTGAAGGAGAAGGCCACAGGCCGCTACTACGCCATGAAGATCCTCAAGAAGGAAGTCATCGTGGCCAA
GGACGAGGTGGCCCACACACTCACCGAGAACCGCGTCCTGCAGAACTCCAGGCACCCCTTCCTCACAGCC
CTGAAGTACTCTTTCCAGACCCACGACCGCCTCTGCTTTGTCATGGAGTACGCCAACGGGGGCGAGCTGT
TCTTCCACCTGTCCCGGGAACGTGTGTTCTCCGAGGACCGGGCCCGCTTCTATGGCGCTGAGATTGTGTC
AGCCCTGGACTACCTGCACTCGGAGAAGAACGTGGTGTACCGGGACCTCAAGCTGGAGAACCTCATGCTG
GACAAGGACGGGCACATTAAGATCACAGACTTCGGGCTGTGCAAGGAGGGGATCAAGGACGGTGCCACCA
TGAAGACCTTTTGCGGCACACCTGAGTACCTGGCCCCCGAGGTGCTGGAGGACAATGACTACGGCCGTGC
AGTGGACTGGTGGGGGCTGGGCGTGGTCATGTACGAGATGATGTGCGGTCGCCTGCCCTTCTACAACCAG
GACCATGAGAAGCTTTTTGAGCTCATCCTCATGGAGGAGATCCGCTTCCCGCGCACGCTTGGTCCCGAGG
CCAAGTCCTTGCTTTCAGGGCTGCTCA
