>Addgene plasmid #39530 | pcDNA3-mAkt-ER | addgene partial sequence | sequence record 53778 | BGH_rev_primer
TAGGTGACACTATAGAATAGGGCCCTCTAGATGCATGCTCGACCCCATCGATGGGAGATCCACTAGTAGG
AGCTCTCAGATCGTGTTGGGGAAGCCCTCTGCTTCCGGGGGTATGTAGTAGGTTTGTAAGGAATGTGCTG
AAGTGGAGCTGGTGGTGGCCAGCTGGGTCTGGCTGGGCTCCTCTGGGGGCACTCCCATGCGACTGGCTGG
GGCATGAAGGCGGTGGGCATCCAACATCTCCAGGAGCAGGTCATAGAGGGGTACCACGTTCTTGCATTTC
ATGTTGTAGAGATGCTCCATGCGTTTGTTACTCATATGCCGGATATGGGAAAGAATGAGAAGGAGCTGAG
CTAGGCGGCGATGCTGCTGCTGCAGAGTCAGGCCAGCTTTGGCCATCAGGTGGATCAAAGTGTCTGTGAT
CTTGTCCAGGACACGGTGGATGTGGTCCTTCTCTTCCAGAGACTTCAAGGTGCTGGACAGAAACGTGTAC
ACTCCGGAATTAAGCAAAATGATGGATTTGAGGCACACAAACTCTTCACCCTGCAGGTTCATCATGCGGA
ACCGACTTGACGTAGCAAGCAACATGTCAAAGATCTCCACCATGCCTTCCACACATTTACCTTGATTCCT
GTCCAGGAGCAAGTTAGGAGCAAACAGGAGCTTCCCCGGGTGTTCCATGGAGCGCCAGACGAGACCAATC
ATCAGAATCTCCAGCCAGGCACACTCGAGAAGGTGGACCTGATCATGGAGATTCAAGTCCCCAAAGCCTG
GCACTCTCTTTGCCCAGTTGATCATATGAACCAGCTCCCCTATCTGCTA
