>Addgene plasmid #39530 | pcDNA3-mAkt-ER | addgene partial sequence | sequence record 54254 | T7 5'-TAATACGACTCACTATAGGG-3'
GGATCGGTACCCGGGGAATTCGCCGCCATGGGGAGTAGCAAGAGCAAGCCTAAGGACCCCAGCCAGCGCA
GCGAGGCTGAAGAGATGGAGGTGTCCCTGGCCAAGCCCAAGCACCGCGTGACCATGAACGAGTTTGAGTA
CCTGAAGCTGCTGGGCAAGGGCACTTTCGGCAAGGTGATCCTGGTGAAGGAGAAGGCCACAGGCCGCTAC
TACGCCATGAAGATCCTCAAGAAGGAAGTCATCGTGGCCAAGGACGAGGTGGCCCACACACTCACCGAGA
ACCGCGTCCTGCAGAACTCCAGGCACCCCTTCCTCACAGCCCTGAAGTACTCTTTCCAGACCCACGACCG
CCTCTGCTTTGTCATGGAGTACGCCAACGGGGGCGAGCTGTTCTTCCACCTGTCCCGGGAACGTGTGTTC
TCCGAGGACCGGGCCCGCTTCTATGGCGCTGAGATTGTGTCAGCCCTGGACTACCTGCACTCGGAGAAGA
ACGTGGTGTACCGGGACCTCAAGCTGGAGAACCTCATGCTGGACAAGGACGGGCACATTAAGATCACAGA
CTTCGGGCTGTGCAAGGAGGGGATCAAGGACGGTGCCACCATGAAGACCTTTTGCGGCACACCTGAGTAC
CTGGCCCCCGAGGTGCTGGAGGACAATGACTACGGCCGTGCAGTGGACTGGTGGGGGCTGGGCGTGGTCA
TGTACGAGATGATGTGCGGTCGCCTGCCCTTCTACAACCAGGACCATGAGAAGCTTTTTGAGCTCATCCT
CATGGAGGAGATCCGCTTCCCGCGCACGCTTGGTCCCGAGGCC
