>Addgene plasmid #39530 | pcDNA3-mAkt-ER | addgene partial sequence | sequence record 54255 | hAkt-R 5'-acttcagggctgtgaggaag-3'
GGTGAGTGTGTGGGCCACCTCGTCCTTGGCCACGATGACTTCCTTCTTGAGGATCTTCATGGCGTAGTAG
CGGCCTGTGGCCTTCTCCTTCACCAGGATCACCTTGCCGAAAGTGCCCTTGCCCAGCAGCTTCAGGTACT
CAAACTCGTTCATGGTCACGCGGTGCTTGGGCTTGGCCAGGGACACCTCCATCTCTTCAGCCTCGCTGCG
CTGGCTGGGGTCCTTAGGCTTGCTCTTGCTACTCCCCATGGCGGCGAATTCCCCGGGGTACCGGATCCGA
GCTCGGTACCAAGCTTGGGTCTCCCTATAGTGAGTCGTATTAATTTCGATAAGCCAGTAAGCAGTGGGTT
CTCTAGTTAGCCAGAGAGCTCTGCTTATATAGACCTCCCACCGTACACGCCTACCGCCCATTTGCGTCAA
TGGGGCGGAGTTGTTACGACATTTTGGAAAGTCCCGTTGATTTTGGTGCCAAAACAAACTCCCATTGACG
TCAATGGGGTGGAGACTTGGAAATCCCCGTGAGTCAAACCGCTATCCACGCCCATTGATGTACTGCCAAA
ACCGCATCACCATGGTAATAGCGATGACTAATACGTAGATGTACTGCCAAGTAGGAAAGTCCCATAAGGT
CATGTACTGGGCATAATGCCAGGCGGGCCATTTACCGTCATTGACGTCAATAGGGGGCGTACTTGGCATA
TGATACACTTGATGTACTGCCAAGTGGGCAGTTTACCGTAAATACTCCACCCATTGACGTCAATGGAAAG
TCCCTATTGGCGTTACTATGGGAACATACGTCATTATTGACGTCAATGGGCGGGGGTCGTTGGGCGGTCA
GCCAGGCGGGCCATTTACCGTAAGTTATGTAACGCGGAACTCCATATATGGGCTATGAACTAATGACCCC
GTAATTGATTACTATTAATAACTAGTCAATAATCAATGTCAAC
